Addgene plasmid #37454: pNCMV 16E6no*
Purpose: Expression of HPV 16E6no* in mammalian cells
Depositing lab: Karl Munger. Depositing organization: Brigham and Women's Hospital. Publication: Activation of cap dependent translation by mucosal Human Papillomavirus E6 proteins is dependent on the integrity of the LXXLL binding motif. Spangle J, Ghosh-Choudhury N, Munger K. J Virol. 2012 May 2. 10.1128/JVI.00487-12 PubMed 22553330.
Backbone
  Vector backbone: CMV bam neo
  Backbone size w/o insert (bp): 6550
  Total vector size (bp): 7092
  Modifications to backbone: Flag/HA tag-containing linker added at BamHI site.
  Vector type: Mammalian Expression
  Selectable markers: Neomycin (select with G418)
Growth in bacteria
  Bacterial resistance: Ampicillin, 100 μg/mL
  Growth temperature: 37°C
  Growth strain: DH5alpha
  Copy number: High Copy
Gene/Insert
  Gene/Insert name: HPV 16E6no* (alt names: HPV 16E6; HpV16gp1; E6)
  Species: HPV
  Insert size (bp): 542
  Mutation: V42L
  GenBank ID: NC_001526.2
  Entrez Gene: E6 (a.k.a. HpV16gp1)
  Promoter: CMV
  Tag / fusion protein: Flag (N terminal on backbone); HA (N terminal on backbone)
  Cloning method: Restriction Enzyme; 5′ cloning site BamHI (not destroyed); 3′ cloning site BamHI (destroyed during cloning)
  Sequencing primers: 5′ Bglob_intron_F (ctggtcatcatcctgccttt)
Terms and licenses: Academic/Nonprofit Terms; Industry Terms: Not Available to Industry
How to cite: pNCMV 16E6no* was a gift from Karl Munger (Addgene plasmid # 37454 ; http://n2t.net/addgene:37454 ; RRID:Addgene_37454)
