[The description below was written by a language model from this plasmid's Addgene catalogue record.]
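Description:
pNCMV 16E6no* is a mammalian expression plasmid built on the CMV bam neo backbone, modified by insertion of a linker encoding Flag and HA epitope tags at the BamHI cloning site. The complete plasmid is about 7.1 kb, of which roughly 6.55 kb is backbone. It is maintained as a high-copy plasmid in E. coli under ampicillin selection. It also carries a neomycin resistance marker, so transfected mammalian cells can be selected with G418 to obtain stable populations. No feature table accompanies the record, so the bacterial origin, polyadenylation signal and other backbone elements are not itemised. The recommended sequencing primer is named for a beta-globin intron, which suggests that such an intron lies upstream of the cloning site.

The payload is a 542 bp insert encoding the E6 oncoprotein of human papillomavirus type 16, expressed from the CMV promoter and fused at its N terminus to the backbone-encoded Flag and HA tags. The insert was cloned into BamHI, with the 5′ site retained and the 3′ site destroyed. It carries a V42L substitution. The "no*" designation conventionally refers to an E6 allele in which the internal splice donor is altered so that the truncated, spliced E6* isoforms are not produced, although the record itself lists only the mutation and does not explain its rationale. This arrangement yields full-length, epitope-tagged 16E6 that can be detected or immunoprecipitated through either tag. The stated purpose is expression of HPV 16E6no* in mammalian cells, and the associated publication examined how mucosal HPV E6 proteins activate cap-dependent translation and how this depends on the LXXLL-binding motif.
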