>Addgene plasmid #37454 | pNCMV 16E6no* | depositor partial sequence | sequence record 47183 | Tag and insert
TACGGAAATCTCCGACGGATCTATGGACTACAAGGATGACGATGACAAGCTCGATGGAGGATACCCATAC
GATGTTCCAGATTACGCTGATATCGGATCCTTTCAGGACCCACAGGAGCGACCCAGAAAGTTACCACAGT
TATGCACAGAGCTGCAAACAACTATACATGATATAATATTAGAATGTGTGTACTGCAAGCAACAGTTACT
GCGACGCGAGCTATATGACTTTGCTTTTCGGGATTTATGCATAGTATATAGAGATGGGAATCCATATGCT
GTATGTGATAAATGTTTAAAGTTTTATTCTAAAATTAGTGAGTATAGACATTATTGTTATAGTTTGTATG
GAACAACATTAGAACAGCAATACAACAAACCGTTGTGTGATTTGTTAATTAGGTGTATTAACTGTCAAAA
GCCACTGTGTCCTGAAGAAAAGCAAAGACATCTGGACAAAAAGCAAAGATTCCATAATATAAGGGGTCGG
TGGACCGGTCGATGTATGTCTTGTTGCAGATCATCAAGAACACGTAGAGAAACCCAGCTGTAAAGATCCG
TCGAGGAATTC
