>Addgene plasmid #37454 | pNCMV 16E6no* | addgene partial sequence | sequence record 157293 | Bglob-intron-F 5'-ctggtcatcatcctgccttt-3'
ATATACACTGTTTGAGATGAGGATAAAATACTCTGAGTCCAAACCGGGCCCCTCTGCTAACCATGTTCAT
GCCTTCTTCTCTTTCCTACAGCTCCTGGGCAACGTGCTGGTTGTTGTGCTGTCTCATCATTTTGGCAAAG
AATTCCTCGACGGATCTATGGACTACAAGGATGACGATGACAAGCTCGATGGAGGATACCCATACGATGT
TCCAGATTACGCTGATATCGGATCCTTTCAGGACCCACAGGAGCGACCCAGAAAGTTACCACAGTTATGC
ACAGAGCTGCAAACAACTATACATGATATAATATTAGAATGTGTGTACTGCAAGCAACAGTTACTGCGAC
GCGAGCTATATGACTTTGCTTTTCGGGATTTATGCATAGTATATAGAGATGGGAATCCATATGCTGTATG
TGATAAATGTTTAAAGTTTTATTCTAAAATTAGTGAGTATAGACATTATTGTTATAGTTTGTATGGAACA
ACATTAGAACAGCAATACAACAAACCGTTGTGTGATTTGTTAATTAGGTGTATTAACTGTCAAAAGCCAC
TGTGTCCTGAAGAAAAGCAAAGACATCTGGACAAAAAGCAAAGATTCCATAATATAAGGGGTCGGTGGAC
CGGTCGATGTATGTCTTGTTGCAGATCATCAAGAACACGTAGAGAAACCCAGCTGTAAAGATCCGTCGAG
GAATTCACTCCTCAGGTGCAGGCTGCCTATCAGAAGGTGGTGGCTGGTGTGGCCAATGCCCTGGCTCACA
AATACCACTGAGATCTTTTTCCCTCTGCCAAAAATTATGGGGACATCATGAAGCCCCTTGAGCATCTGAC
TTCTGGCTAATAAAGGAAATTTATTTTCATTGCAATAGTGTGTTGGAATTTTTTGTGTCTCTCACTCGGA
AGGACATATGGGAGGGCAAATCATTTAAAACATCAGA
